Addgene plasmid #192061: pJH2684
Purpose: Pacr-5-TeTx::wCherry unc-54 3' UTR C.elegans B-MN and other neurons expression of TeTx RFP
Depositing lab: Mei Zhen. Publication: Extrasynaptic signaling enables an asymmetric juvenile motor circuit to produce symmetric undulation. Lu Y, Ahamed T, Mulcahy B, Meng J, Witvliet D, Guan SA, Holmyard D, Hung W, Wen Q, Chisholm AD, Samuel ADT, Zhen M. Curr Biol. 2022 Nov 7;32(21):4631-4644.e5. doi: 10.1016/j.cub.2022.09.002. Epub 2022 Sep 30. PubMed 36182701.
Backbone
  Vector backbone: pBSK
  Backbone manufacturer: stratagene
  Backbone size w/o insert (bp): 8530
  Total vector size (bp): 9903
  Vector type: Worm Expression
Growth in bacteria
  Bacterial resistance: Ampicillin, 100 μg/mL
  Growth temperature: 37°C
  Growth strain: DH5alpha
  Copy number: High Copy
Gene/Insert
  Gene/Insert name: Tetanus Toxin Light Chain
  Species: C. elegans (nematode)
  Insert size (bp): 1373
  Promoter: Pacr-5
  Tag / fusion protein: wCherry (C terminal on insert)
  Cloning method: Restriction Enzyme; 5′ cloning site XmaI (not destroyed); 3′ cloning site KpnI (not destroyed)
  Sequencing primers: 5′ atgccgatcaccatcaaca; 3′ CCctagcggtacggttgtacagg
Terms and licenses: Academic/Nonprofit Terms; Industry Terms: Not Available to Industry
Depositor comments: Please visit for https://www.biorxiv.org/content/10.1101/2021.09.21.461278v4 bioRxiv preprint.
How to cite: pJH2684 was a gift from Mei Zhen (Addgene plasmid # 192061 ; http://n2t.net/addgene:192061 ; RRID:Addgene_192061)
