[The description below was written by a language model from this plasmid's Addgene catalogue record and pLannotate feature annotations shown in this document.]
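Description:
pJH2684 is a C. elegans expression plasmid built on a pBluescript-type (pBSK) backbone, about 9.9 kb in total. It is propagated in E. coli as a high-copy plasmid through a ColE1/pUC-type origin and is selected with ampicillin via the bla (AmpR) gene and its promoter. Remnants of standard cloning-vector sequence are also annotated (lac promoter, lac operator and CAP binding site, plus short lacI, rop and bom fragments). These have no role in worm expression. A very short match to a yeast LEU2 promoter is most likely a chance hit by the annotation software.

The payload is the tetanus toxin light chain (TeTx), an approximately 1.37 kb coding sequence cloned between XmaI and KpnI sites. The catalogue lists the insert species as C. elegans, but the feature table identifies the sequence as derived from Clostridium tetani tetX. It is fused at its C terminus to wCherry, a worm-adapted mCherry red fluorescent protein. Expression is driven by the acr-5 promoter, which is not annotated in the table but presumably occupies the unannotated region upstream of the toxin coding sequence. The transcript ends in the unc-54 3' UTR; the short aex-5 match downstream of mCherry probably reflects genomic sequence carried along with that UTR fragment.

The light chain is a zinc endopeptidase that cleaves synaptobrevin and so blocks synaptic vesicle release. The construct therefore silences chemical synaptic output from B-type motor neurons and the other acr-5-expressing neurons, while the red fluorescence marks the expressing cells. The associated work concerns motor circuit function and extrasynaptic signalling in juvenile worm locomotion.
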