Features (pLannotate 1.2.2; 13 found; start..end, strand, type, name):
    424..440     -  promoter       LEU2 promoter (fragment): S. cerevisiae LEU2
   3064..4434    +  CDS            tetX (fragment): TETX_CLOTE - Experimental evidence at protein level: Swiss-Prot protein existence level 1. Tetanus toxin acts by inhibiting neurotransmitter release. It binds to peripheral neuronal synapses, is internalized and moves by retrograde transport up the axon into the spinal cord where it can move between postsynaptic and presynaptic neurons. It inhibits neurotransmitter release by acting as a zinc endopeptidase that catalyzes the hydrolysis of the '76-Gln-|-Phe-77' bond of synaptobrevin-2. From Clostridium tetani (strain Massachusetts / E88).
   4462..5169    +  CDS            mCherry: mCherry is a basic (constitutively fluorescent) red fluorescent protein published in 2004, derived from Discosoma sp.. It is reported to be a very rapidly-maturing monomer with low acid sensitivity.
   5779..5931    +  CDS            aex-5 (fragment): AEX5_CAEEL - Also known as kpc-3 From Caenorhabditis elegans.
   6059..6094    +  CDS            rop (fragment): Rop protein, which maintains plasmids at low copy number; rop
   6196..6295    +  misc_feature   bom (fragment): basis of mobility region from pBR322
   6397..6501    +  promoter       AmpR promoter: bla
   6502..7362    +  CDS            AmpR: β-lactamase; bla; confers resistance to ampicillin, carbenicillin, and related antibiotics
   7533..8121    +  rep_origin     ori: high-copy-number ColE1/pMB1/pBR322/pUC origin of replication
   8304..8396    +  CDS            lacI (fragment): lac repressor; lacI; The lac repressor binds to the lac operator to inhibit transcription in E. coli. This inhibition can be relieved by adding lactose or isopropyl-β-D-thiogalactopyranoside (IPTG).
   8409..8430    +  protein_bind   CAP binding site: CAP binding activates transcription in the presence of cAMP. E. coli catabolite activator protein
   8445..8475    +  promoter       lac promoter: promoter for the E. coli lac operon
   8483..8499    +  protein_bind   lac operator: The lac repressor binds to the lac operator to inhibit transcription in E. coli. This inhibition can be relieved by adding lactose or isopropyl-β-D-thiogalactopyranoside (IPTG). lac repressor encoded by lacI
>Addgene plasmid #192061 | pJH2684 | addgene full sequence | sequence record 375426 | Addgene NGS Result
CGGCACTGTGCGGAAACTAGCAAACAATTCAGAGCCGACTTCCATAAGGTTGCCAAAAAAATTTTAGTAA
TTTATTAATTCAATAATTAAATGTATTTATCACGAAAATAAAATGAAAACATTTGTTGTTCAAAATTATA
TATTTTCAGAAAGAAAAAACAAGTTTTTAAAATTTAATTACTACTTCTCATTATGAGTCTCTCAAAAAGC
TCAACATTTCAGTTAGAATAAAAATTAAAAAATATCAATGAAAGTGTCCCGTCTAATTCCATTTTTCACT
CCCCACACTGTTCAACGTCAAAACACATTGTCATTCAGTCATTTTGGAAAAAGCACCCCGAGCGCAGAAG
CAGTAGGAAAAACGAGTCTCGATGGGGGTAGGTTGAACGAGCAAAAAAAACCAATTCGGCTAATTGAACT
CGACTTTTTCTCCCAATTTTACTCTCACCAATCGTGATGCGTATCTAAATGGATACGCAAAGAAAGGAAA
AGAAAGAGCTTTTTATTTTCAGATCCACCCACGGACACGTTTTTGGTAGAACTATTACATCACTTTTTCT
TAGTTTTTTCTGTGAGCTTGATGAGAACTGTGGTGTATTTTTTGTAGATAAAACAAAATTTAAACCTACT
TCATAAGTTCACACACCTACCTTATGTCAGCCTAGAAAGTTACCACGATGATGGCAGAAAGTTGCCTCTT
TGCCTCTAAATGCCGAGTAGTTTCAAAAAATGTTGACATTTGATTTGGAATTTAAGAGTCCTCTCTGAAA
ATGTGTAATTCTGAAATTTTAGTGCCCATTTCAAAAAAATAACATCTGCTCAGCAAATTGTATTTCATCC
TCTCTTTATTTTTTGTTACCCCGTCTTACTTCCTCTCTTTTTTATTTATTGTTTTTTCTTGTGGTCCTAA
TAATAAAAATGAAAAGAGAAGCTGTTGTGCTCTTCCACAACAATGTGCTCTTTTCAATATTCTAAAATGG
CAATGGAATTGGCAATTGTTGGAGGGTTAAAATTGCCAGACAAAAGTCATCTTCTCTATGTTTGTTCTTC
ATCTTCTTTTACCTCTATTCCTTATCCTTCTCAATAACATCCTGAAACTGACGATTTAATGAGTATACTT
CCGTTTATGAATGTATCATGATAATTTCATGTCTGAAAAAGAACGGAGAAATGAGAATGCATATTCTCAA
CTTGAACGTATAGCCAAGACTTATGCCTATTTTCAATCTGTTTAGACCCTGACAAACATTTGACCACACA
GGAGTGTTTGGGACAACAACCATATTTTTGAAAACATTTTTGAATGAGAAATGCTATCTTCTGTGGGAAG
TTTTAAAGCAAGCTGATTTCTTTATATAGCCCAAAATAATTATTTTTTAATAGATTATGCAAATTAAAAT
ATGGAGCTTGATTTGCTGAAGTGTCTATTTGATTTGATTTGATTTGATTTGATTTATTACGATTGGAATC
GTGATGGAATAAAAGCAGTATAGTATAAAGACAGAAAAAATAAATACACAATACATAGGAAGAATAATCA
AAAAGTTACGAATAAAGTACAAACAAGAAAAGCAATTATCACCTGCAAAAGTTGATTAATTGGAACATTA
AAGTGAACATGAAATAGGCTATTTGGGGGTGTGAGGAGAGTGGGTGAATGATGGGTAATAAGAGGTGCCA
ATATAAGATTCGTCATGCTAATTTTTCATAGAACTTTAGACCCTATTTGTGAAAAAGTGTCTTCTTAGTT
TGGTTTTGCATTTCCCCCAGATGAACTTGGTTTTGGTTCTGGTTTTGTTGTTTTTATCGATTTTGAAAAA
TTGGTCCGTGTCAATGTCAACTTTATTTAACTTTAAGCTTTAAAGAATAAACTTATCAAAATAAATCAAA
CGGTACTTTTTTTTTGAAATTTTTATTCAAAATTCAATCTTTTCAAGAGCAAACTGTAATTTTTTTTGTC
ATTCCTATCGCAAATAAACGTAAAATTCAGTTAATTTAAAATGTGAGAAATGAGGTAACAACTACTATAG
AAAAATAATGAAATGTTCAAGCGATGAGCAATTAAAATTTACGCTCAAAAATTAACCATGATGAGAAAAA
AATTCTGCTCTTCAAGTTATACAAGACTTATGAGTGTTAACTTTATACTTCAAAAAATAAATTGTATTGA
AACACCTTTTTTAGAGATTTTAGATTATTAGATTGAGAACTGTACAAAAAAACGAGTGTTCCAAGATACA
TGAGAATGATATTTTAACCCGAAACAATGAAACATTCAATCATACATATTCTCATCCTTTTCAACTCGTC
AACATTCCACGCCTTGTCTCACTTTTTTCTATTTCCCGTCCACTGGGATTTTGATTTCCCGCCCGTTTCG
TCTCGGCATTTTTTTTTTGAAAGAGGTTACTCTCTCATCTTTGACACCATCTTCCATAAAACACGAGAAA
TGAATAATGGAATCGAGGGAGGTTCTTGTTTGTTTTTTTTGTGTGTTTTTGTTTTGCATTTTACTCATAT
TTTAGAACTTCGAAATCTGATCATGACTCGTTTTGCGAGAACCATTGCTTTAAAATATTTTTATTTTCTT
GAGGATAACTGTTTTTTTGAAAAAAAAAACATGGAATCTTTGGAAGTATGCTGTAAATTGAGGAAGTCTT
AAAATGTTTCAACTTCCATATGAAAAATTAAATATAATACAGTTTTGTTTCCGTTACAAAATCCAAGACG
TCTTCTCACAAAAAATCGCCTAAATTTTCATTTAAAAATGTGTCTTTGCAAAAGTTACCAGTCCTGTCAA
ATACTCGCAACAAATATCCAAGAATAACTGACTGATCTGATTTTTGCAGTTAGTTTTTCCTCTTCAAACT
CAAAATCTGTTTTTATTTGAACCATTCAATAGTTTAAACCCCATTTGAATACGTTTTCTCATCTTTCCTC
GTCACCAGTTTCAATGCTTTAAAAACAATTTTCAGCATCCCGGGATTGGCCAAAGGACCCAAAGGTATGT
TTCGAATGATACTAACATAACATAGAACATTTTCAGGAGGACCCTTGGCTAGCATGCCGATCACCATCAA
CAACTTCCGTTACTCCGACCCGGTTAACAACGACACCATCATCATGATGGAACCGCCGTACTGCAAAGGT
CTAGACATCTACTACAAAGCCTTCAAAATCACCGACCGTATCTGGATCGTTCCGGAACGTTACGAATTTG
GTACTAAACCGGAAGACTTCAACCCGCCGTCCTCCCTGATCGAAGGTGCTTCCGAATACTACGACCCGAA
CTACCTGCGTACCGACTCCGACAAAGACCGTTTCCTGCAGACCATGGTTAAACTGTTCAACCGTATCAAA
AACAACGTTGCTGGTGAAGCTCTGCTGGACAAAATCATCAACGCTATCCCGTACCTGGGTAACTCCTACT
CCCTGCTGGACAAATTCGACACCAACTCCAACTCCGTTTCCTTCAACCTGCTGGAACAGGATCCGTCCGG
TGCTACCACCAAATCCGCTATGCTGACCAACCTGATCATCTTCGGTCCGGGTCCGGTTCTGAACAAAAAC
GAAGTTCGTGGTATCGTTCTGCGTGTTGACAACAAAAACTACTTCCCGTGCCGTGACGGTTTCGGTTCCA
TCATGCAGATGGCTTTCTGCCCGGAATACGTACCGACCTTCGACAACGTTATCGAAAACATCACCTCCCT
GACCATCGGTAAATCCAAATACTTCCAGGACCCGGCTCTGCTGCTGATGCACGAACTGATCCACGTTCTG
CACGGTCTGTACGGCATGCAGGTTTCCTCCCACGAAATCATCCCGTCCAAACAGGAAATCTACATGCAGC
ACACCTACCCGATCTCCGCTGAAGAGCTCTTCACCTTCGGTGGTCAGGACGCTAACCTGATCTCCATCGA
TATCAAAAACGACCTGTACGAAAAAACCCTGAACGACTACAAAGCTATCGCTAACAAACTGTCCCAGGTT
ACCTCCTGCAACGACCCGAACATCGACATCGACTCCTACAAACAGATCTATCAGCAGAAGTATCAGTTTG
ATAAGGATTCCAACGGCCAGTATATAGTGAACGAGGATAAGTTTCAGATACTGTATAACTCCATAATGTA
TGGCTTTACTGAGATAGAGCTGGGCAAGAAGTTTAACATAAAGACTCGCTTAAGCTATTTTTCCATGAAC
CACGATCCTGTGAAGATACCTAACCTGCTGGATGATACTATATATAACGATACTGAGGGCTTTAACATAG
AGTCCAAGGATCTGAAGTCCGAGTATAAGGGCCAGAACATGAGGGTGAACACTAACGCCTTTAGGAACGT
CGACGGTTCCGGTCTGGTTTCCAAACTGATCGGTCTGTGCAAAAAAATCATCCCGCCGACCAACATCCGT
GAAAACCTGTACAACCGTACCGCTAGGGTACCGGTAGAAAAAATGCTCGAGATGGTGAGCAAGGGCGAGG
AGGATAACATGGCCATCATCAAGGAGTTCATGCGCTTCAAGGTGCACATGGAGGGCTCCGTGAACGGCCA
CGAGTTCGAGATCGAGGGCGAGGGCGAGGGCCGCCCCTACGAGGGCACCCAGACCGCCAAGCTGAAGGTG
ACCAAGGGTGGCCCCCTGCCCTTCGCCTGGGACATCCTGTCCCCTCAGTTCATGTACGGCTCCAAGGCCT
ACGTGAAGCACCCCGCCGACATCCCCGACTACTTGAAGCTGTCCTTCCCCGAGGGCTTCAAGTGGGAGCG
CGTGATGAACTTCGAGGACGGCGGCGTGGTGACCGTGACCCAGGACTCCTCCCTGCAGGACGGCGAGTTC
ATCTACAAGGTGAAGCTGCGCGGCACCAACTTCCCCTCCGACGGCCCCGTAATGCAGAAGAAGACCATGG
GCTGGGAGGCCTCCTCCGAGCGGATGTACCCCGAGGACGGCGCCCTGAAGGGCGAGATCAAGCAGAGGCT
GAAGCTGAAGGACGGCGGCCACTACGACGCTGAGGTCAAGACCACCTACAAGGCCAAGAAGCCCGTGCAG
CTGCCCGGCGCCTACAACGTCAACATCAAGTTGGACATCACCTCCCACAACGAGGACTACACCATCGTGG
AACAGTACGAACGCGCCGAGGGCCGCCACTCCACCGGCGGCATGGACGAGCTGTACAAGTAAGAATTCCA
ACTGAGCGCCGGTCGCTACCATTACCAACTTGTCTGGTGTCAAAAATAATAGGGGCCGCTGTCATCAGAG
TAAGTTTAAACTGAGTTCTACTAACTAACGAGTAATATTTAAATTTTCAGCATCTCGCGCCCGTGCCTCT
GACTTCTAAGTCCAATTACTCTTCAACATCCCTACATGCTCTTTCTCCCTGTGCTCCCACCCCCTATTTT
TGTTATTATCAAAAAACTTCTCTTAATTTCTTTGTTTTTTAGCTTCTTTTAAGTCACCTCTAACAATGAA
ATTGTGTAGATTCAAAAATAGAATTAATTCGTAATAAAAAGTCGAAAAAAATTGTGCTCCCTCCCCCCAT
TAATAATAATTCTATCCCAAAATCTACACAATGTTCTGTGTACACTTCTTATGTTTTTTACTTCTGATAA
ATTTTTTTGAAACATCATAGAAAAAACCGCACACAAAATACCTTATCATATGTTACGTTTCAGTTTATGA
CCGCAATTTTTATTTCTTCGCACGTCTGGGCCTCTCATGACGTCAAATCATGCTCATCGTGAAAAAGTTT
TGGAGTATTTTTGGAATTTTTCAATCAAGTGAAAGTTTATGAAATTAATTTTCCTGCTTTTGCTTTTTGG
GGTTTCCCCTATTGTTTGTCAAGATTTCGAGGACGGCGTTTTTCTTGCTAAAATCACAAGTATTGATGAG
CACGATGCAAGAAAGATCGGAAGAAGGTTTGGGTTTGAGGCTCAGTGGAAGGTGAGTAGAAGTTGATAAT
TTGAAAGTGGAGTAGTGTCTATGGGGTTTTTGCCTTAAATGACAGAATACATTCCCAATATACCAAACAT
AACTGTTTCCTACTAGTCGGCCGTACGGGCCCTTTCGTCTCGCGCGTTTCGGTGATGACGGTGAAAACCT
CTGACACATGCAGCTCCCGGAGACGGTCACAGCTTGTCTGTAAGCGGATGCCGGGAGCAGACAAGCCCGT
CAGGGCGCGTCAGCGGGTGTTGGCGGGTGTCGGGGCTGGCTTAACTATGCGGCATCAGAGCAGATTGTAC
TGAGAGTGCACCATATGCGGTGTGAAATACCGCACAGATGCGTAAGGAGAAAATACCGCATCAGGCGGCC
TTAATTAAGGGCCTCGTGATACGCCTATTTTTATAGGTTAATGTCATGATAATAATGGTTTCTTAGACGT
CAGGTGGCACTTTTCGGGGAAATGTGCGCGGAACCCCTATTTGTTTATTTTTCTAAATACATTCAAATAT
GTATCCGCTCATGAGACAATAACCCTGATAAATGCTTCAATAATATTGAAAAAGGAAGAGTATGAGTATT
CAACATTTCCGTGTCGCCCTTATTCCCTTTTTTGCGGCATTTTGCCTTCCTGTTTTTGCTCACCCAGAAA
CGCTGGTGAAAGTAAAAGATGCTGAAGATCAGTTGGGTGCACGAGTGGGTTACATCGAACTGGATCTCAA
CAGCGGTAAGATCCTTGAGAGTTTTCGCCCCGAAGAACGTTTTCCAATGATGAGCACTTTTAAAGTTCTG
CTATGTGGCGCGGTATTATCCCGTATTGACGCCGGGCAAGAGCAACTCGGTCGCCGCATACACTATTCTC
AGAATGACTTGGTTGAGTACTCACCAGTCACAGAAAAGCATCTTACGGATGGCATGACAGTAAGAGAATT
ATGCAGTGCTGCCATAACCATGAGTGATAACACTGCGGCCAACTTACTTCTGACAACGATCGGAGGACCG
AAGGAGCTAACCGCTTTTTTGCACAACATGGGGGATCATGTAACTCGCCTTGATCGTTGGGAACCGGAGC
TGAATGAAGCCATACCAAACGACGAGCGTGACACCACGATGCCTGTAGCAATGGCAACAACGTTGCGCAA
ACTATTAACTGGCGAACTACTTACTCTAGCTTCCCGGCAACAATTAATAGACTGGATGGAGGCGGATAAA
GTTGCAGGACCACTTCTGCGCTCGGCCCTTCCGGCTGGCTGGTTTATTGCTGATAAATCTGGAGCCGGTG
AGCGTGGGTCTCGCGGTATCATTGCAGCACTGGGGCCAGATGGTAAGCCCTCCCGTATCGTAGTTATCTA
CACGACGGGGAGTCAGGCAACTATGGATGAACGAAATAGACAGATCGCTGAGATAGGTGCCTCACTGATT
AAGCATTGGTAACTGTCAGACCAAGTTTACTCATATATACTTTAGATTGATTTAAAACTTCATTTTTAAT
TTAAAAGGATCTAGGTGAAGATCCTTTTTGATAATCTCATGACCAAAATCCCTTAACGTGAGTTTTCGTT
CCACTGAGCGTCAGACCCCGTAGAAAAGATCAAAGGATCTTCTTGAGATCCTTTTTTTCTGCGCGTAATC
TGCTGCTTGCAAACAAAAAAACCACCGCTACCAGCGGTGGTTTGTTTGCCGGATCAAGAGCTACCAACTC
TTTTTCCGAAGGTAACTGGCTTCAGCAGAGCGCAGATACCAAATACTGTTCTTCTAGTGTAGCCGTAGTT
AGGCCACCACTTCAAGAACTCTGTAGCACCGCCTACATACCTCGCTCTGCTAATCCTGTTACCAGTGGCT
GCTGCCAGTGGCGATAAGTCGTGTCTTACCGGGTTGGACTCAAGACGATAGTTACCGGATAAGGCGCAGC
GGTCGGGCTGAACGGGGGGTTCGTGCACACAGCCCAGCTTGGAGCGAACGACCTACACCGAACTGAGATA
CCTACAGCGTGAGCTATGAGAAAGCGCCACGCTTCCCGAAGGGAGAAAGGCGGACAGGTATCCGGTAAGC
GGCAGGGTCGGAACAGGAGAGCGCACGAGGGAGCTTCCAGGGGGAAACGCCTGGTATCTTTATAGTCCTG
TCGGGTTTCGCCACCTCTGACTTGAGCGTCGATTTTTGTGATGCTCGTCAGGGGGGCGGAGCCTATGGAA
AAACGCCAGCAACGCGGCCTTTTTACGGTTCCTGGCCTTTTGCTGGCCTTTTGCTCACATGTTCTTTCCT
GCGTTATCCCCTGATTCTGTGGATAACCGTATTACCGCCTTTGAGTGAGCTGATACCGCTCGCCGCAGCC
GAACGACCGAGCGCAGCGAGTCAGTGAGCGAGGAAGCGGAAGAGCGCCCAATACGCAAACCGCCTCTCCC
CGCGCGTTGGCCGATTCATTAATGCAGCTGGCACGACAGGTTTCCCGACTGGAAAGCGGGCAGTGAGCGC
AACGCAATTAATGTGAGTTAGCTCACTCATTAGGCACCCCAGGCTTTACACTTTATGCTTCCGGCTCGTA
TGTTGTGTGGAATTGTGAGCGGATAACAATTTCACACAGGAAACAGCTATGACCATGATTACGCCAAGCT
TGCATGCGCGGCCGCATTTGTTGAAAAAACGTACGGTCTTCATTTAAGAGTGACATAGTTTCTTCTTACA
TTTTTAATATTAATCTGATGTTTCAGATCTGCTCTAATAATGGCTGGTTCAGCACATCAAAACGAGTACG
ACTTTTCGCAACGACGGCATTCACTTATCAACATGTTCAAGGCGTTTAAATTGTAAACAATCTTGTGATG
CAGCATTGCTCCAATGATAATTTGGGTATTTCATAGGGTGTTATTTTGCATCTGTTTATCTATGAAGAAG
CTGAAAACTGGAATTATCATTAGAGCAAGTTCGCAAGCAGACCAGCACACAAAATAATGCAACAGAATTT
GGTTCCCAAAGAGCTCAATAAAGTTTACTTTTCACAAATGCTTCAATTTCCGTTTCTTCCATTTAAATTG
TTCTGATGTTATAGCTTCTCGCACTTTCCCTCCATTTCAATTTCCCGCCTATTTTCTACCCTCAAAAGTT
CCTCTCATAGTTTTCTTATTGATGAGGAACTTTTGGGCATTAGCAAAATTGTGCCCTTTGAATTAAGTTA
AAATGAATTAAATAATCTTTTATTAAAGCGAATTCGCATCATATTTTAAATGCGCGGTATTAATAAAAAT
AGGTTCGTCGATCAATAGGTGTTTTCATATTATCCAAATACACAATTGGGCAATTTGTAAAACTTGAAGA
ATGCGGCAACGAGTTCTGTGCAAGTCTTTACCTTTAATGCTTCCGTCATCGTTAGCAAAAACTGTGTCAT
GAAAGACAAGTGTATAAGATTATTCAAATACAATTTTCTTATGGAGTTTTTCTAGCTTTTAAGGATTTCC
AAATAGAATGATCATTCCTTGAATAATAATTCTCTATTTTATCAATATTTTGTTTTTTTTTCTATTTTAG
AAAGGGCGGAGAGTAGTGTGTAGTGGCGGTTTCACGCTCTGATGATCTCATGCCATTGTTCACCTTTTCC
AAATTGTTTTAGGTTATTCGGAGTACTTCTTTTCTTTCTTTTCCCTCTTCATTTTCACCCTCTGTTTGAG
CATGAGTGCTCTCTATTCTTTGGTGATGGAATAAAAAGAGGTGCCATCAAATTCAGAATTTTGTAAAATG
TTGAACTTTAGAGTTTTTAGTATTCGGTTAGTGTGATGTTTGTTTTATTTTCAACCCTAACAAATCTCAG
TTTTCTGGAAAAGTTGTGCATTTACAATGAATATATTGTTTTCTGCATTTCGTCTGTTCTTAGATTATTC
AGTGACTTTGGAAATTTAAGCTAATTCTTGTTGAGCCATTTGACATAATTTGTATAGAAAACAAAAATGT
ATACTTTACACCGCGATTTAGATA
